Addgene plasmid #224401: pBAD02_CBASS_Pseudoalteromonas_sp._A2
Purpose: For expression of the type I CBASS system encoded by Pseudoalteromonas sp. A2
Depositing lab: Philip Kranzusch. Depositing organization: Dana-Farber Cancer Institute. Publication: A large-scale type I CBASS antiphage screen identifies the phage prohead protease as a key determinant of immune activation and evasion. Richmond-Buccola D, Hobbs SJ, Garcia JM, Toyoda H, Gao J, Shao S, Lee ASY, Kranzusch PJ. Cell Host Microbe. 2024 Jul 10;32(7):1074-1088.e5. doi: 10.1016/j.chom.2024.05.021. Epub 2024 Jun 24. PubMed 38917809.
Backbone
  Vector backbone: pBAD02
  Vector type: Bacterial Expression
Growth in bacteria
  Bacterial resistance: Ampicillin, 100 μg/mL
  Growth temperature: 37°C
  Growth strain: DH5alpha
  Copy number: High Copy
Gene/Insert
  Gene/Insert name: Psp.CdnB_AGS-C_Cap15
  Species: Pseudoalteromonas sp. A2
  Cloning method: Gene Synthesis
Terms and licenses: Academic/Nonprofit Terms; Industry Terms: Not Available to Industry
Depositor comments: Genome sourced from Integrated Microbial Genomes & Microbiomes (IMG/M), Genome 2597490198
How to cite: pBAD02_CBASS_Pseudoalteromonas_sp._A2 was a gift from Philip Kranzusch (Addgene plasmid # 224401 ; http://n2t.net/addgene:224401 ; RRID:Addgene_224401)
