[The description below was written by a language model from this plasmid's Addgene catalogue record and pLannotate feature annotations shown in this document.]
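Description:
pBAD02_CBASS_Pseudoalteromonas_sp._A2 is a bacterial expression plasmid of about 5.6 kb, built on the pBAD02 backbone to express the type I CBASS (cyclic oligonucleotide-based antiphage signalling system) operon of Pseudoalteromonas sp. A2 in E. coli. It replicates from a ColE1/pMB1-family origin and is recorded as high copy. Only a short fragment of the rop copy-number control gene is annotated, alongside the pBR322 bom (basis of mobility) region. Selection is by ampicillin, through a β-lactamase gene driven by its own bla promoter.

The expression module is the classic arabinose-inducible arrangement. The araC regulator is encoded divergently from the araBAD promoter, so transcription of the downstream insert is held down in the absence of L-arabinose and activated when it is supplied. The rrnB T1 and T2 terminators close the transcription unit. The automated annotation does not call any features in the roughly 2 kb interval between the promoter and the terminators, which is where the insert would be expected to lie. According to the catalogue entry, this insert is Psp.CdnB_AGS-C_Cap15, obtained by gene synthesis from a genome sequence in a public microbial genome database. The name indicates a CD-NTase family nucleotidyltransferase (CdnB), which in CBASS systems synthesises a nucleotide second messenger upon phage infection, paired with the effector Cap15; the record does not explain the "AGS-C" designation. No epitope tags or reporters are annotated.

The plasmid serves to reconstitute this defence system heterologously for antiphage studies, and was deposited in connection with a large-scale screen of type I CBASS systems examining how phages activate and evade immunity.
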