Features (pLannotate 1.2.2; 9 found; start..end, strand, type, name):
    156..196     -  CDS            rop (fragment): Rop protein, which maintains plasmids at low copy number; rop
    318..1196    -  CDS            araC: L-arabinose regulatory protein; araC
   1223..1507    +  promoter       araBAD promoter: araBAD; promoter of the L-arabinose operon of E. coli; the araC regulatory gene is transcribed in the opposite direction (Guzman et al., 1995)
   3474..3545    +  terminator     rrnB T1 terminator: transcription terminator T1 from the E. coli rrnB gene
   3606..3633    +  terminator     rrnB T2 terminator: transcription terminator T2 from the E. coli rrnB gene
   3652..3743    +  promoter       AmpR promoter: bla
   3744..4604    +  CDS            AmpR: β-lactamase; bla; confers resistance to ampicillin, carbenicillin, and related antibiotics
   4775..5363    +  rep_origin     ori: high-copy-number ColE1/pMB1/pBR322/pUC origin of replication
   5549..54      -  misc_feature   bom (across the origin): basis of mobility region from pBR322
>Addgene plasmid #224401 | pBAD02_CBASS_Pseudoalteromonas_sp._A2 | addgene full sequence | sequence record 444244 | Addgene NGS Result
ATAGTTAAGCCAGTATACACTCCGCTATCGCTACGTGACTGGGTCATGGCTGCGCCCCGACACCCGCCAA
CACCCGCTGACGCGCCCTGACGGGCTTGTCTGCTCCCGGCATCCGCTTACAGACAAGCTGTGACCGTCTC
CGGGAGCTGCATGTGTCAGAGGTTTTCACCGTCATCACCGAAACGCGCGAGGCAGCAGATCAATTCGCGC
GCGAAGGCGAAGCGGCATGCATAATGTGCCTGTCAAATGGACGAAGCAGGGATTCTGCAAACCCTATGCT
ACTCCGTCAAGCCGTCAATTGTCTGATTCGTTACCAATTATGACAACTTGACGGCTACATCATTCACTTT
TTCTTCACAACCGGCACGGAACTCGCTCGGGCTGGCCCCGGTGCATTTTTTAAATACCCGCGAGAAATAG
AGTTGATCGTCAAAACCAACATTGCGACCGACGGTGGCGATAGGCATCCGGGTGGTGCTCAAAAGCAGCT
TCGCCTGGCTGATACGTTGGTCCTCGCGCCAGCTTAAGACGCTAATCCCTAACTGCTGGCGGAAAAGATG
TGACAGACGCGACGGCGACAAGCAAACATGCTGTGCGACGCTGGCGATATCAAAATTGCTGTCTGCCAGG
TGATCGCTGATGTACTGACAAGCCTCGCGTACCCGATTATCCATCGGTGGATGGAGCGACTCGTTAATCG
CTTCCATGCGCCGCAGTAACAATTGCTCAAGCAGATTTATCGCCAGCAGCTCCGAATAGCGCCCTTCCCC
TTGCCCGGCGTTAATGATTTGCCCAAACAGGTCGCTGAAATGCGGCTGGTGCGCTTCATCCGGGCGAAAG
AACCCCGTATTGGCAAATATTGACGGCCAGTTAAGCCATTCATGCCAGTAGGCGCGCGGACGAAAGTAAA
CCCACTGGTGATACCATTCGCGAGCCTCCGGATGACGACCGTAGTGATGAATCTCTCCTGGCGGGAACAG
CAAAATATCACCCGGTCGGCAAACAAATTCTCGTCCCTGATTTTTCACCACCCCCTGACCGCGAATGGTG
AGATTGAGAATATAACCTTTCATTCCCAGCGGTCGGTCGATAAAAAAATCGAGATAACCGTTGGCCTCAA
TCGGCGTTAAACCCGCCACCAGATGGGCATTAAACGAGTATCCCGGCAGCAGGGGATCATTTTGCGCTTC
AGCCATACTTTTCATACTCCCGCCATTCAGAGAAGAAACCAATTGTCCATATTGCATCAGACATTGCCGT
CACTGCGTCTTTTACTGGCTCTTCTCGCTAACCAAACCGGTAACCCCGCTTATTAAAAGCATTCTGTAAC
AAAGCGGGACCAAAGCCATGACAAAAACGCGTAACAAAAGTGTCTATAATCACGGCAGAAAAGTCCACAT
TGATTATTTGCACGGCGTCACACTTTGCTATGCCATAGCATTTTTATCCATAAGATTAGCGGATCCTACC
TGACGCTTTTTATCGCAACTCTCTACTGTTTCTCCATACCCGTTTTTTGGGCTAACAGGAGGAATTAACC
ATGAGTTGTAATGAACTATTTTTTTCTAGTAATGATAAAGATGAAACTCTTCACCAAAGAACACAATTAT
CAGATGTTGTTTTGTCAAAAGGCATTACTAAAAAGGATGAGTTAATTGAATTTCTTCGATCTGAATTAAG
TGAAGCCTTTGAATGTAAAGTTGGGTTTTGGTTACAAGGTTCTTATAAAAGTCGTACATTAATTAAACCA
GTAGATAAATTTTCTTCCTATGATATCGATATCGGTGTTTATTTGTTTTTTGACGCAGAATCTGAAGAGA
TTGATTCTAAGGATGTGAAATCAACACTAAAAGATGCCTTGTCTTCATATTTTGAAATAAACGATGAAGC
AGAGCCTCAAAAATCAAAAAACGCTTGCGAAGGACTAAAATATTCGACATTCCTTACTATTGATACACCT
ATTTATTTTATTGATGGCTCTAATATTAAATTAGCTACGGATGACGGGTGGGTTGAAAGTGATCCAAAAG
CTATTCAGGATTGGCTTACGAACTACTATAGCGAAAAAGCGGATCGAGCATTGATGAAGCGTTTGGTTCG
CTACTTCAAAGCTTGGATTAATGTTAAATGGCAAGGTACAGGGTTTAAAAAAATACCCTCGATAGCAGTT
AACGTTTTAGTCGCACAGCACATGCAAAAGCATGATAGAGAAGATGACTCTTTTCTTCATACAGCTTTAA
GTATATGTGAAGAACTAGAGTCCACATTTATAGTAAATAACCCATTGGGTGGAAGTAACCTCCTGACAAT
GCCTGAAGACTCAGAAAGTTTTGCTCATCAGAAACTTGATGAATTAAAAGCTATATGCCTTAACTGTATT
GATTCAAGTGAATTTGATAGAGGAATTAATTTTTCAAACCTTTTTCAACATTACTTCCCTCAAGTAAATA
TAAGTTCTTCTGAGGGAACAACAGGTTTACCTGCCGTAGTTACTGTACCTGAAATATCAATTTGCAGATA
TGACAAAGATGGAAATCATGTTGAAACAACTACCACTGATAATTTAACAGTTAAAAAAGGTGACTCTCTT
ACCTTTACTATATGTAATCAAGATTCATTTAATACTTATTCAGATGCACAATGGACAGTTAGGAATGTAG
GCGGTCAAGCAACAGATGCTAATGATATTGGGCATAAGGTTATTGGGAGGCTAAATGAAAGCCATAAAAG
GGATACATCATATACAGGCTCACACACTATGGAGTGTATGATTACTCATAACGGAGTGGTAAAAGGTTTT
CAGGCTATTCATGTCCAAGTGAAGCCAGCCAGTACCCTAAGCCGAAAAAAAACATTTAAAGGTTGGAGGC
GCTAATTATGTGGGATCTTTTTCCATCAAAGGTTAAGTATGGTCTCCCAGCTGTAATTGCAATTCTAATT
TATTTATTTTGTAATCAATATCTCGATCAACCATTAATTAGATCTATTTCTTATACGATTACAGCTATAA
CAATTTTAGCTTGGCTTTTTGGTAAATATCTTTGGAAGTTTGTATACATAGACTTTTTCAAAAACAAATT
TTGTCCTGATTTTAATGGCAAATGGATAGGTACTATTGAGTCAAATTTTAATGGTGGCACCACCGTCCAG
TTCCCAATTACAATTGAAGCTGATTTCTTTTCAATTAGAATGAAAGGTAACACCACAGTAGGTAGAACTT
ACGCAAATTACTGTAAGGTAATCAGAACTGATGATGATTGTTTTGAACTTGAATATATGTTTAAAGGGAT
AAATGATACGCCGTCCGAAACTGATACTAGCTTCTATGAGGGGGCAGCTAGGCTTAGAGTTCTAGAAACA
TCGACTATGGAAATGAAAGGGGTATTCTGGACTAATAGATGTTGGCAAAACGGAAAAAATACAGCAGGTG
TATTAGAGCTTAAGAAAGACTCATAATAAGAATTCCCAGGCATCAAATAAAACGAAAGGCTCAGTCGAAA
GACTGGGCCTTTCGTTTTATCTGTTGTTTGTCGGTGAACGCTCTCCAGCTGGTACCATATGGCGGGCAGG
ACGCCCGCCATAAACTGCCAGGCATCAAATTAAGCAGAAGGCCATCCTGACGGATGGCCTTTTTGCGTTT
CTACAAACTCTTTTGTTTATTTTTCTAAATACATTCAAATATGTATCCGCTCATGAGACAATAACCCTGA
TAAATGCTTCAATAATATTGAAAAAGGAAGAGTATGAGTATTCAACATTTCCGTGTCGCCCTTATTCCCT
TTTTTGCGGCATTTTGCCTTCCTGTTTTTGCTCACCCAGAAACGCTGGTGAAAGTAAAAGATGCTGAAGA
TCAGTTGGGTGCACGAGTGGGTTACATCGAACTGGATCTCAACAGCGGTAAGATCCTTGAGAGTTTTCGC
CCCGAAGAACGTTTTCCAATGATGAGCACTTTTAAAGTTCTGCTATGTGGCGCGGTATTATCCCGTGTTG
ACGCCGGGCAAGAGCAACTCGGTCGCCGCATACACTATTCTCAGAATGACTTGGTTGAGTACTCACCAGT
CACAGAAAAGCATCTTACGGATGGCATGACAGTAAGAGAATTATGCAGTGCTGCCATAACCATGAGTGAT
AACACTGCGGCCAACTTACTTCTGACAACGATCGGAGGACCGAAGGAGCTAACCGCTTTTTTGCACAACA
TGGGGGATCATGTAACTCGCCTTGATCGTTGGGAACCGGAGCTGAATGAAGCCATACCAAACGACGAGCG
TGACACCACGATGCCTGTAGCAATGGCAACAACGTTGCGCAAACTATTAACTGGCGAACTACTTACTCTA
GCTTCCCGGCAACAATTAATAGACTGGATGGAGGCGGATAAAGTTGCAGGACCACTTCTGCGCTCGGCCC
TTCCGGCTGGCTGGTTTATTGCTGATAAATCTGGAGCCGGTGAGCGTGGGTCTCGCGGTATCATTGCAGC
ACTGGGGCCAGATGGTAAGCCCTCCCGTATCGTAGTTATCTACACGACGGGGAGTCAGGCAACTATGGAT
GAACGAAATAGACAGATCGCTGAGATAGGTGCCTCACTGATTAAGCATTGGTAACTGTCAGACCAAGTTT
ACTCATATATACTTTAGATTGATTTAAAACTTCATTTTTAATTTAAAAGGATCTAGGTGAAGATCCTTTT
TGATAATCTCATGACCAAAATCCCTTAACGTGAGTTTTCGTTCCACTGAGCGTCAGACCCCGTAGAAAAG
ATCAAAGGATCTTCTTGAGATCCTTTTTTTCTGCGCGTAATCTGCTGCTTGCAAACAAAAAAACCACCGC
TACCAGCGGTGGTTTGTTTGCCGGATCAAGAGCTACCAACTCTTTTTCCGAAGGTAACTGGCTTCAGCAG
AGCGCAGATACCAAATACTGTCCTTCTAGTGTAGCCGTAGTTAGGCCACCACTTCAAGAACTCTGTAGCA
CCGCCTACATACCTCGCTCTGCTAATCCTGTTACCAGTGGCTGCTGCCAGTGGCGATAAGTCGTGTCTTA
CCGGGTTGGACTCAAGACGATAGTTACCGGATAAGGCGCAGCGGTCGGGCTGAACGGGGGGTTCGTGCAC
ACAGCCCAGCTTGGAGCGAACGACCTACACCGAACTGAGATACCTACAGCGTGAGCTATGAGAAAGCGCC
ACGCTTCCCGAAGGGAGAAAGGCGGACAGGTATCCGGTAAGCGGCAGGGTCGGAACAGGAGAGCGCACGA
GGGAGCTTCCAGGGGGAAACGCCTGGTATCTTTATAGTCCTGTCGGGTTTCGCCACCTCTGACTTGAGCG
TCGATTTTTGTGATGCTCGTCAGGGGGGCGGAGCCTATGGAAAAACGCCAGCAACGCGGCCTTTTTACGG
TTCCTGGCCTTTTGCTGGCCTTTTGCTCACATGTTCTTTCCTGCGTTATCCCCTGATTCTGTGGATAACC
GTATTACCGCCTTTGAGTGAGCTGATACCGCTCGCCGCAGCCGAACGACCGAGCGCAGCGAGTCAGTGAG
CGAGGAAGCGGAAGAGCGCCTGATGCGGTATTTTCTCCTTACGCATCTGTGCGGTATTTCACACCGCATA
TGGTGCACTCTCAGTACAATCTGCTCTGATGCCGC
